>Addgene plasmid #63394 | pFusX3-49 | depositor partial sequence | sequence record 105306 | pFusX3_TAA
AGTCTTAAGCGTCTCCATGGCCTGACCCCGGACCAAGTGGTGGCTATCGCCAGCAACGGTGGCGGCAAGC
AAGCGCTCGAAACGGTGCAGCGGCTGTTGCCGGTGCTGTGCCAGGACCATGGCCTCACACCCGATCAGGT
CGTGGCTATCGCCAGCAACATTGGCGGCAAGCAAGCGCTCGAAACGGTGCAGCGGCTGTTGCCGGTGCTG
TGCCAGGACCATGGCCTGACCCCGGACCAAGTGGTGGCTATCGCCAGCAACATTGGCGGCAAGCAAGCGC
TCGAAACGGTGCAGCGGCTGTTGCCGGTGCTGTGCCAGGACCATGGCCTGCGAGACGTC
