>Addgene plasmid #63394 | pFusX3-49 | depositor partial sequence | sequence record 105307 | FusX3
CGTCTCCATGGCCTGACCCCGGACCAAGTGGTGGCTATCGAGACCGGCGCCGCTACGGGCGCGTCCCATT
CGCCATTCAGGCTGCGCAACTGTTGGGAAGGGCGATCGGTGCGGGCTCTTCGCTATTACGCCAGCTGGCG
AAAGGGGGATGTGCTGCAAGGCGATTAAGTTGGGAACGCCAGGGTTTTCCCAGTCACGACGTTGTAAAAC
GACGGCCAGTGAGCGCGCGTAATCGACTCACTATAGGGCGAATTGGGTACCGGGCCCCCCCTCGAGGTCC
TCCAGCTTTTGTTCCCTTTAGTGAGGGTTAATTGCGCGCTTGGCGTAATCATGGTCATAGCTGTTTCCTG
TGTGAAATTGTTATCCGCTCACAATTCCACACAACATACGAGCCGGAAGCATAAAGTGTAAAGCCTGGGG
TGCCTAATGAGTGAGCTAACTCACATTAATTGCGTTGCGCTCACTGCCCGCTTTCCACCGGTGGTCTCTG
GCGGCAAGCAAGCGCTCGAAACGGTGCAGCGGCTGTTGCCGGTGCTGTGCCAGGACCATGGCCTGCGAGA
CGTCTAGACCAGCCAGGACAGAAATGCCTCGACTTCGCTGCTACCCAAGGTTGCCGGGTGACGCACACCG
TGGAAACGGATGAAGGCACGAACCCAGTGGACATAAGCCTGTTCGGTTCGTAAGCTGTAATGCAAGTAGC
GTATGCGCTCACGCAACTGGTCCAGAACCTTGACCGAACGCAGCGGTGGTAACGGCGCAGTGGCGGTTTT
CATGGCTTGTTATGACTGTTTTTTTGGGGTACAGTCTATGCCTCGGGCATCCAAGCAGCAAGCGCGTTAC
GCCGTGGGTCGATGTTTGATGTTATGGAGCAGCAACGATGTTACGCAGCAGGGCAGTCGCCCTAAAACAA
AGTTAAACATTATGAGGGAAGCGGTGATCGCCGAAGTATCGACTCAACTATCAGAGGTAGTTGGCGTCAT
CGAGCGCCATCTCGAACCGACGTTGCTGGCCGTACATTTGTACGGCTCCGCAGTGGATGGCGGCCTGAAG
CCACACAGTGATATTGATTTGCTGGTTACGGTGACCGTAAGGCTTGATGAAACAACGCGGCGAGCTTTGA
TCAACGACCTTTTGGAAACTTCGGCTTCCCCTGGAGAGAGCGAGATTCTCCGCGCTGTAGAAGTCACCAT
TGTTGTGCACGACGACATCATTCCGTGGCGTTATCCAGCTAAGCGCGAACTGCAATTTGGAGAATGGCAG
CGCAATGACATTCTTGCAGGTATCTTCGAGCCAGCCACGATCGACATTGATCTGGCTATCTTGCTGACAA
AAGCAAGAGAACATAGCGTTGCCTTGGTAGGTCCAGCGGCGGAGGAACTCTTTGATCCGGTTCCTGAACA
GGATCTATTTGAGGCGCTAAATGAAACCTTAACGCTATGGAACTCGCCGCCCGACTGGGCTGGCGATGAG
CGAAATGTAGTGCTTACGTTGTCCCGCATTTGGTACAGCGCAGTAACCGGCAAAATCGCGCCGAAGGATG
TCGCTGCCGACTGGGCAATGGAGCGCCTGCCGGCCCAGTATCAGCCCGTCATACTTGAAGCTAGACAGGC
TTATCTTGGACAAGAAGAAGATCGCTTGGCCTCGCGCGCAGATCAGTTGGAAGAATTTGTCCACTACGTG
AAAGGCGAGATCACCAAGGTAGTCGGCAAATAACCCTCGAGCCACCCATGACCAAAATCCCTTAACGTGA
GTTACGCGTCGTTCCACTGAGCGTCAGACCCCGTAGAAAAGATCAAAGGATCTTCTTGAGATCCTTTTTT
TCTGCGCGTAATCTGCTGCTTGCAAACAAAAAAACCACCGCTACCAGCGGTGGTTTGTTTGCCGGATCAA
GAGCTACCAACTCTTTTTCCGAAGGTAACTGGCTTCAGCAGAGCGCAGATACCAAATACTGTCCTTCTAG
TGTAGCCGTAGTTAGGCCACCACTTCAAGAACTCTGTAGCACCGCCTACATACCTCGCTCTGCTAATCCT
GTTACCAGTGGCTGCTGCCAGTGGCGATAAGTCGTGTCTTACCGGGTTGGACTCAAGACGATAGTTACCG
GATAAGGCGCAGCGGTCGGGCTGAACGGGGGGTTCGTGCACACAGCCCAGCTTGGAGCGAACGACCTACA
CCGAACTGAGATACCTACAGCGTGAGCATTGAGAAAGCGCCACGCTTCCCGAAGGGAGAAAGGCGGACAG
GTATCCGGTAAGCGGCAGGGTCGGAACAGGAGAGCGCACGAGGGAGCTTCCAGGGGGAAACGCCTGGTAT
CTTTATAGTCCTGTCGGGTTTCGCCACCTCTGACTTGAGCGTCGATTTTTGTGATGCTCGTCAGGGGGGC
GGAGCCTATGGAAAAACGCCAGCAACGCGGCCTTTTTACGGTTCCTGGCCTTTTGCTGGCCTTTTGCTCA
CATGTTCTTTCCTGCGTTATCCCCTGATTCTGTGGATAACCGTATTACCGCCTTTGAGTGAGCTGATACC
GCTCGCCGCAGCCGAACGACCGAGCGCAGCGAGTCAGTGAGCGAGGAAGCGGAAGAGCGCCCAATACGCA
AACCGCCTCTCCCCGCGCGTTGGCCGATTCATTAATGCAGCTGGCACGACAGGTTTCCCGACTGGAAAGC
GGGCAGTGAGCGCAACGCAATTAATACGCGTACCGCTAGCCAGGAAGAGTTTGTAGAAACGCAAAAAGGC
CATCCGTCAGGATGGCCTTCTGCTTAGTTTGATGCCTGGCAGTTTATGGCGGGCGTCCTGCCCGCCACCC
TCCGGGCCGTTGCTTCACAACGTTCAAATCCGCTCCCGGCGGATTTGTCCTACTCAGGAGAGCGTTCACC
GACAAACAACAGATAAAACGAAAGGCCCAGTCTTCCGACTGAGCCTTTCGTTTTATTTGATGCCTGGCAG
TTCCCTACTCTCGCGTTAACGCTAGCATGGATGTTTTCCCAGTCACGACGTTGTAAAACGACGGCCAGTC
TTAAG
