>Addgene plasmid #63394 | pFusX3-49 | addgene partial sequence | sequence record 115378 | pCR8_R1 5'-cgaaccgaacaggcttatgt-3'
GTCACCCGGCAACCTTGGGTAGCAGCGAAGTCGAGGCATTTCTGTCCTGGCTGGTCTAGACGTCTCGCAG
GCCATGGTCCTGGCACAGCACCGGCAACAGCCGCTGCACCGTTTCGAGCGCTTGCTTGCCGCCAATGTTG
CTGGCGATAGCCACCACTTGGTCCGGGGTCAGGCCATGGTCCTGGCACAGCACCGGCAACAGCCGCTGCA
CCGTTTCGAGCGCTTGCTTGCCGCCAATGTTGCTGGCGATAGCCACGACCTGATCGGGTGTGAGGCCATG
GTCCTGGCACAGCACCGGCAACAGCCGCTGCACCGTTTCGAGCGCTTGCTTGCCGCCACCGTTGCTGGCG
ATAGCCACCACTTGGTCCGGGGTCAGGCCATGGAGACGCTTAAGACTGGCCGTCGTTTTACAACGTCGTG
ACTGGGAAAACATCCATGCTAGCGTTAACGCGAGAGTAGGGAACTGCCAGGCATCAAATAAAACGAAAGG
CTCAGTCGGAAGACTGGGCCTTTCGTTTTATCTGTTGTTTGTCGGTGAACGCTCTCCTGAGTAGGACAAA
TCCGCCGGGAGCGGATTTGAACGTTGTGAAGCAACGGCCCGGAGGGTGGCGGGCAGGA
