[The description below was written by a language model from this plasmid's Addgene catalogue record.]
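Description:
pFusX3-49 is a bacterial library plasmid from the FusX system, a one-step method for assembling TALE repeat arrays used to build TALENs and related DNA-targeting proteins. It is built on the FusX3 backbone (about 3 kb without insert), is maintained at high copy number in standard E. coli cloning strains, and is selected with spectinomycin. The record does not name the origin of replication or list any other backbone features, and no feature table is provided. The use of pCR8-type sequencing primers suggests a pCR8-related backbone, but this is not stated.

The insert is a synthetic trimer of TALE repeats carrying the repeat-variable diresidues NG, NI and NI, which under the standard TALE code recognise the bases T, A and A respectively, as reflected in the alternate name X3_TAA. This trimer occupies RVD positions 7 to 9 of the final array. It was cloned through BsaI sites that were destroyed in the process, consistent with Golden Gate-style cloning, in which type IIS enzymes cut outside their recognition sequence and leave custom overhangs that dictate the order of fragments.

In use, this plasmid is one member of a set of pre-made trimers covering the possible three-base combinations at a given position. A user picks the appropriate trimer from each positional library to match the target DNA sequence and combines them into a receiver vector to generate a complete TALE array. The plasmid carries no stated promoter or expression elements and serves purely as an assembly intermediate rather than an expression construct.
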