Addgene plasmid #63394: pFusX3-49
Purpose: Encodes RVD positions 7-9 in TALEN assembly
Depositing lab: Stephen Ekker. Depositing organization: Mayo Foundation for Medical Education and Research. Publication: FusX: A rapid one-step TALE assembly system for genome science. Ma AC, McNulty MS, Tanya PL, Jarryd CM, Martinez-Galvez G, Argue DP, Lee HB, Urban MD, Bullard CE, Blackburn PR, Man TK, Clark KJ, Ekker SC. Hum Gene Ther. 2016 Jun;27(6):451-63. doi: 10.1089/hum.2015.172 PubMed 26854857.
Backbone
  Vector backbone: FusX3
  Backbone size w/o insert (bp): 3015
  Vector type: TALEN
Growth in bacteria
  Bacterial resistance: Spectinomycin, 50 μg/mL
  Growth temperature: 37°C
  Growth strain: DH5alpha
  Copy number: High Copy
Gene/Insert
  Gene/Insert name: NG NI NI (alt name: X3_TAA)
  Species: Synthetic
  Mutation: none
  Cloning method: Restriction Enzyme; 5′ cloning site BsaI (destroyed during cloning); 3′ cloning site BsaI (destroyed during cloning)
  Sequencing primers: 5′ pCR8_F1; 3′ pCR8_R1
Terms and licenses: Academic/Nonprofit Terms; Industry Terms: Not Available to Industry
How to cite: pFusX3-49 was a gift from Stephen Ekker (Addgene plasmid # 63394 ; http://n2t.net/addgene:63394 ; RRID:Addgene_63394)
